Addgene plasmid #244736: CL20_mEGFP_FOidr_184
Purpose: Express mEGFP-tagged intrinsically disordered protein (IDR), FOidr_184, derived from human fusion protein SSBP2_JAK2
Depositing lab: Richard Kriwacki. Depositing organization: St. Jude Children's Research Hospital. Publication: Proteome-wide computational analyses reveal links between protein condensate formation and RNA biology. Maiti S, Tripathi S, Baggett DW, Phillips AH, Park CG, Wang J, Wahiduzzaman, Freyaldenhoven WT, Kinger S, Pioso BJ, Bollinger JC, Somjee R, Lang B, Babu MM, Kriwacki RW. Sci Adv. 2025 Dec 5;11(49):eady1420. doi: 10.1126/sciadv.ady1420. Epub 2025 Dec 3. PubMed 41337585.
Backbone
  Vector backbone: CL20
  Vector type: Mammalian Expression
Growth in bacteria
  Bacterial resistance: Ampicillin, 100 μg/mL
  Growth temperature: 37°C
  Growth strain: NEB Stable
  Copy number: High Copy
Gene/Insert
  Gene/Insert name: FOidr_184
  Species: H. sapiens (human)
  Mutation: Unmutated
  Tag / fusion protein: monomeric EGFP (N terminal on insert)
  Cloning method: Restriction Enzyme; 5′ cloning site Unknown (unknown if destroyed)
Terms and licenses: Academic/Nonprofit Terms; Industry Terms: Not Available to Industry
Depositor comments: SSBP2_JAK2_82_332
How to cite: CL20_mEGFP_FOidr_184 was a gift from Richard Kriwacki (Addgene plasmid # 244736 ; http://n2t.net/addgene:244736 ; RRID:Addgene_244736)
