[The description below was written by a language model from this plasmid's Addgene catalogue record and pLannotate feature annotations shown in this document.]
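Description:
CL20_mEGFP_FOidr_184 is a mammalian expression plasmid built on the CL20 backbone. The catalogue lists it only as a mammalian expression vector, but the feature table shows the architecture of an HIV-1-derived, self-inactivating lentiviral transfer vector. A CMV enhancer is fused to a truncated 5' LTR, followed by the Ψ packaging signal with a gag fragment, the cPPT/CTS, the Rev response element and a ΔU3 3' LTR fragment, with a rabbit β-globin polyadenylation signal beyond it. Together these elements would allow Tat-independent production of a packageable genomic RNA, Rev-dependent nuclear export, efficient nuclear import of the reverse-transcribed genome, and integration of a provirus whose LTR promoter is disabled. The plasmid is propagated in E. coli through a high-copy ColE1/pUC-type origin and selected with ampicillin via β-lactamase. The backbone also carries an SV40 origin and poly(A) signal and remnants of lac regulatory sequences. Short annotated fragments of nef, vif, Rev, lacI and a Tet-responsive promoter are most likely residual or incidental matches rather than functional parts.

The payload is driven by an internal CMV enhancer/promoter and encodes monomeric EGFP fused to the N-terminus of FOidr_184, an unmutated human intrinsically disordered region taken from the SSBP2–JAK2 fusion protein. A depositor comment suggests it corresponds to residues 82–332 of that fusion, and the annotation detects the insert as an SSBP2 fragment of about 750 nt. No WPRE or mammalian selection marker is annotated. The stated purpose is to express this fluorescently tagged IDR in mammalian cells. The associated work concerns links between protein condensate formation and RNA biology, which is consistent with imaging the behaviour of the fusion-derived IDR in cells.
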