Features (pLannotate 1.2.2; 29 found; start..end, strand, type, name):
    199..254     -  polyA_signal   β-globin poly(A) signal: rabbit β-globin polyadenylation signal (Gil and Proudfoot, 1987)
    340..475     -  LTR            3' LTR (ΔU3) (fragment): self-inactivating 3' long terminal repeat (LTR) from HIV-1
    477..545     -  CDS            nef (fragment): NEF_HV1Z2 - Experimental evidence at protein level: Swiss-Prot protein existence level 1. Extracellular Nef protein targets CD4(+) T-lymphocytes for apoptosis by interacting with CXCR4 surface receptors. From Human immunodeficiency virus type 1 group M subtype D (isolate Z2/CDC-Z34) (HIV-1).
    583..1338    -  CDS            SSBP2 (fragment): SSBP2_HUMAN - Also known as SSDP2. Experimental evidence at protein level: Swiss-Prot protein existence level 1. From Homo sapiens (Human).
   1366..2082    -  CDS            mEGFP: mEGFP is a basic (constitutively fluorescent) green fluorescent protein published in 2002, derived from Aequorea victoria. It has moderate acid sensitivity.
   2096..2133    -  misc_feature   MCS (fragment): multiple cloning site
   2132..2148    -  promoter       tight TRE promoter (fragment): Tet-responsive promoter PTight, consisting of seven tet operator sequences followed by the minimal CMV promoter
   2164..2367    -  promoter       CMV promoter: human cytomegalovirus (CMV) immediate early promoter
   2368..2671    -  enhancer       CMV enhancer: human cytomegalovirus immediate early enhancer
   2739..2755    -  misc_feature   MCS (fragment): multiple cloning site
   2755..2780    -  CDS            Rev (fragment): human immunodeficiency virus 1 (HIV-1) Rev protein; rev; enhances nuclear export of unspliced and incompletely spliced viral mRNAs
   3157..3390    -  misc_feature   RRE: The Rev response element (RRE) of HIV-1 allows for Rev-dependent mRNA export from the nucleus to the cytoplasm.
   3524..3607    -  CDS            vif (fragment): VIF_HV1BR - Experimental evidence at protein level: Swiss-Prot protein existence level 1. Counteracts the innate antiviral activity of host APOBEC3F and APOBEC3G. Forms a complex with host APOBEC3F and APOBEC3G thus preventing the entry of these lethally hypermutating enzymes into progeny virions. Recruits an active E3 ubiquitin ligase complex composed of elongin BC, CUL5, and RBX2 to induce polyubiquitination of APOBEC3G and APOBEC3F. In turn, they are directed to the 26S proteasome for degradation. Vif interaction with APOBEC3G also blocks its cytidine deaminase activity in a proteasome-inde
   3750..3867    -  misc_feature   cPPT/CTS: central polypurine tract and central termination sequence of HIV-1
   4016..4375    -  CDS            HIV-1 gag (fragment): gag protein from human immunodeficiency virus 1; gag
   4359..4484    -  misc_feature   HIV-1 Ψ: packaging signal of human immunodeficiency virus type 1
   4531..4788    -  LTR            5' LTR (truncated): truncated 5' long terminal repeat (LTR) from HIV-1
   4790..5169    -  enhancer       CMV enhancer: human cytomegalovirus immediate early enhancer
   5200..5304    +  promoter       AmpR promoter: bla
   5305..6165    +  CDS            AmpR: β-lactamase; bla; confers resistance to ampicillin, carbenicillin, and related antibiotics
   6336..6924    +  rep_origin     ori: high-copy-number ColE1/pMB1/pBR322/pUC origin of replication
   7107..7161    +  CDS            lacI (fragment): lac repressor; lacI; The lac repressor binds to the lac operator to inhibit transcription in E. coli. This inhibition can be relieved by adding lactose or isopropyl-β-D-thiogalactopyranoside (IPTG).
   7163..7297    -  polyA_signal   SV40 poly(A) signal: SV40 polyadenylation signal
   7317..7452    -  rep_origin     SV40 ori: SV40 origin of replication
   7476..7498    -  promoter       SV40 promoter (fragment): SV40 enhancer and early promoter
   7505..7544    +  CDS            lacI (fragment): lac repressor; lacI; The lac repressor binds to the lac operator to inhibit transcription in E. coli. This inhibition can be relieved by adding lactose or isopropyl-β-D-thiogalactopyranoside (IPTG).
   7557..7578    +  protein_bind   CAP binding site: CAP binding activates transcription in the presence of cAMP. E. coli catabolite activator protein
   7593..7623    +  promoter       lac promoter: promoter for the E. coli lac operon
   7631..7647    +  protein_bind   lac operator: The lac repressor binds to the lac operator to inhibit transcription in E. coli. This inhibition can be relieved by adding lactose or isopropyl-β-D-thiogalactopyranoside (IPTG). lac repressor encoded by lacI
>Addgene plasmid #244736 | CL20_mEGFP_FOidr_184 | addgene full sequence | sequence record 488203 | Addgene NGS Result
AAAAAAAATCTAACCTCAAGTCAAGGCTTTTCTATGGAATAAGGAATGGACAGCAGGGGGCTGTTTCATA
TACTGATGACCTCTTTATAGCCAACCTTTGTTCATGGCAGCCAGCATATGGGCATATGTTGCCAAACTCT
AAACCAAATACTCATTCTGATGTTTTAAATGATTTGCCCTCCCATATGTCCTTCCGAGTGAGAGACACAA
AAAATTCCAACACACTATTGCAATGAAAATAAATTTCCTTTATTAGCCAGAAGTCAGATGCTCAAGGGGC
TTCATGATGTCCCCATAATTTTTGGCAGAGGGAAAAAGATCTGCTAGCTCGAGCAGCTGAAGCTTTATTG
AGGCTTAAGCAGTGGGTTCCCTAGTTAGCCAGAGAGCTCCCAGGCTCAGATCTGGTCTAACCAGAGAGAC
CCAGTACAGGCAAAAAGCAGATCTTGTCTTCTTTGGGAGTGAATTAGCCCTTCCAGTCCCCCCTTTTCTT
TTAAAAAGTGGCTAAGATCTACAGCTGCCTTGTAAGTCATTGGTCTTAAAGGTACCGTAATCTTATCTAG
AACCGGTTCACCCAAGGGACTCATTCTTGCTAATACTATCCATATCTCCGGAGCCCAATGATCCATTCAT
GTGGTGGCTTTCCATTCCGCCTAAGCCACCCATAGGACCGTCTGACCCTGGGCCCATTGGGAAGTTCGGG
CGGTTCGGACCAGGAGGAACGGCATTCATAAGGGTATACATGTTGTCGCCCGAATTTGTAGAATCAGCCG
GGCTAGGCATAATTGGCGTACCCGGTGGCCCGCCACCACCGGGTGGGCCCACATAGTTACCTGGGGATGC
ACTACTGTATGGGATAGAGTTCGCGTTAGTAGGGTTGGGCCATGGGCGTCCCCCACCGGGGCCCATGTTC
ATTCCAGGCATGCCGGGTCCTCCCAAGGCGTTCAGTGGCGGGCGCATTGCTCCGCCGTAATTCTGTAAAG
ACAACCAGGGGTCAGACTGAGGCCCAAGCGGCACCATACCGCGGGGCGGAGTCATACGTTGCATCGGCCC
ACCCATATTTGGATGCCCCTGCTGACGGGTTGGGTCCATGCCTGATGGCAGCAGTGGCTGTGATCCAGGC
ACGCCGCCAAGAGCTTGGTTTGGAATGCGTAACGGCGGGCGAGGACCACCCGGATAACGCGGACTCATGA
AGGGTTGGAAGAAACCGGGCGGAACAGGTCCAACCGGCATACCATCCCCTGGCGGAATATTGCCCAGTAC
TGGGGAAGGTGCGGCTGCAGCGCTATAATCGTGAAACGCCTTTGCCTCACTGCTGTGTTCGCACCGGGAA
GCGGCCGCACTTCCCCCGGAGCCTCCGCTTCCGCCCTTGTACAGCTCGTCCATGCCGAGAGTGATCCCGG
CGGCGGTCACGAACTCCAGCAGGACCATGTGATCGCGCTTCTCGTTGGGGTCTTTGCTCAGCTTGGACTG
GGTGCTCAGGTAGTGGTTGTCGGGCAGCAGCACGGGGCCGTCGCCGATGGGGGTGTTCTGCTGGTAGTGG
TCGGCGAGCTGCACGCTGCCGTCCTCGATGTTGTGGCGGATCTTGAAGTTCACCTTGATGCCGTTCTTCT
GCTTGTCGGCCATGATATAGACGTTGTGGCTGTTGTAGTTGTACTCCAGCTTGTGCCCCAGGATGTTGCC
GTCCTCCTTGAAGTCGATGCCCTTCAGCTCGATGCGGTTCACCAGGGTGTCGCCCTCGAACTTCACCTCG
GCGCGGGTCTTGTAGTTGCCGTCGTCCTTGAAGAAGATGGTGCGCTCCTGGACGTAGCCTTCGGGCATGG
CGGACTTGAAGAAGTCGTGCTGCTTCATGTGGTCGGGGTAGCGGCTGAAGCACTGCACGCCGTAGGTCAG
GGTGGTCACGAGGGTGGGCCAGGGCACGGGCAGCTTGCCGGTGGTGCAGATGAACTTCAGGGTCAGCTTG
CCGTAGGTGGCATCGCCCTCGCCCTCGCCGGACACGCTGAACTTGTGGCCGTTTACGTCGCCGTCCAGCT
CGACCAGGATGGGCACCACCCCGGTGAACAGCTCCTCGCCCTTGCTCACCATGGTGGCGACCGGTGGATC
CCGGGCCCGCGGTACCGTCGACTGCAGAATTCGGTTCACTAAACGAGCCCGGTTCACTAAACGAGCTCTG
CTTATATAGACCTCCCACCGTACACGCCTACCGCCCATTTGCGTCAATGGGGCGGAGTTGTTACGACATT
TTGGAAAGTCCCGTTGATTTTGGTGCCAAAACAAACTCCCATTGACGTCAATGGGGTGGAGACTTGGAAA
TCCCCGTGAGTCAAACCGCTATCCACGCCCATTGATGTACTGCCAAAACCGCATCACCATGGTAATAGCG
ATGACTAATACGTAGATGTACTGCCAAGTAGGAAAGTCCCATAAGGTCATGTACTGGGCATAATGCCAGG
CGGGCCATTTACCGTCATTGACGTCAATAGGGGGCGTACTTGGCATATGATACACTTGATGTACTGCCAA
GTGGGCAGTTTACCGTAAATACTCCACCCATTGACGTCAATGGAAAGTCCCTATTGGCGTTACTATGGGA
ACATACGTCATTATTGACGTCAATGGGCGGGGGTCGTTGGGCGGTCAGCCAGGCGGGCCATTTACCGTAA
GTTATGTAACGCGGAACTCCATATATGGGCTATGAACTAATGACCCCGTAATTGATTACTATTAATAACT
AGCACGCGTTCGAAGCTTGAGCTCGGTCCCCTCGGGGTTGGGAGGTGGGTCTGAAACGATAATGGTGAAT
ATCCCTGCCTAACTCTATTCACTATAGAAAGTACAGCAAAAACTATTCTTAAACCTACCAAGCCTCCTAC
TATCATTATGAATAATTTTATATACCACAGCCAATTTGTTATGTTAAACCAATTCCACAAACTTGCCCAT
TTATCTAATTCCAATAATTCTTGTTCATTCTTTTCTTGCTGGTTTTGCGATTCTTCAATTAAGGAGTGTA
TTAAGCTTGTGTAATTGTTAATTTCTCTGTCCCACTCCATCCAGGTCGTGTGATTCCAAATCTGTTCCAG
AGATTTATTACTCCAACTAGCATTCCAAGGCACAGCAGTGGTGCAAATGAGTTTTCCAGAGCAACCCCAA
ATCCCCAGGAGCTGTTGATCCTTTAGGTATCTTTCCACAGCCAGGATTCTTGCCTGGAGCTGCTTGATGC
CCCAGACTGTGAGTTGCAACAGATGCTGTTGCGCCTCAATAGCCCTCAGCAAATTGTTCTGCTGCTGCAC
TATACCAGACAATAATTGTCTGGCCTGTACCGTCAGCGTCATTGACGCTGCGCCCATAGTGCTTCCTGCT
GCTCCCAAGAACCCAAGGAACAAAGCTCCTATTCCCACTGCTCTTTTTTCTCTCTGCACCACTCTTCTCT
TTGCCTTGGTGGGTGCTACTCCTAATGGTTCAATTTTTACTACTTTATATTTATATAATTCACTTCTCCA
ATTGTCCCTCATATCTCCTCCTTATGGTGTTTTACTAAACTTTTCCATGTTCTAATCCTCATCCTGTCTA
CTTGCCACACAATCATCACCTGCCATCTGTTTTCCATAATCCCTAATGATCTTTGCTTTTCTTCTTGGCA
CTACTTTTATGTCACTATTATCTTGTATTACTACTGCCCCTTCACCTTTCCAGAGGAGCTTTGCTGGTCC
TTTCCAAAGTGGATTTCTGCTGTCCCTGTAATAAACCCGAAAATTTTGAATTTTTGTAATTTGTTTTTGT
AATTCTTTAGTTTGTATGTCTGTTGCTATTATGTCTACTATTCTTTCCCCTGCACTGTACCCCCCAATCC
CCCCTTTTCTTTTAAAATTGTGGATGAATACTGCCATTTGTACTGCTGTCTTAAGATGTTCAGCCTGATC
TCTTACCTGTCCTATAATTTTCTTTAATTCTTTATTCATAGATTCTACTACTCCTTGACTTTGGGGATTG
TAGGGAATTTCCAGGTCTGAAGATCCTGCTGCTTGCTGTGCTTTTTTCTTACTTTTGTTTTGCTCTTCCT
CTATCTTGTCTAAAGCTTCCTTGGTGTCTTTTATCTCTATCCTTTGATGCACACAATAGAGGGTTGCTAC
TGTATTATATAATGATCTAAGTTCTTCTGATCCTGTCTGAAGGGATGGTTGTAGCTGTCCCAGTATTTGT
CTACAGCCTTCTGATGTTTCTAACAGGCCAGTATTAACTGCGAATCGTTCTAGCTCCCTGCTTGCCCATA
CTATATGTTTTAATTTATATTTTTTCTTTCCCCCTGGCCTTAACCGAATTTTTTCCCATCGCGATCTAAT
TCTCCCCCGCTTAATACTGACGCTCTCGCACCCATCTCTCTCCTTCTAGCCTCCGCTAGTCAAAATTTTT
GGCGTACTCACCAGTCGCCGCCCCTCGCCTCTTGCCGTGCGCGCTTCAGCAAGCCGAGTCCTGCGTCGAG
AGAGCTCCTCTGGTTTCCCTTTCGCTTTCAAGTCCCTGTTCGGGCGCCACTGCTAGAGATTTTCCACACT
GACTAAAAGGGTCTGAGGGATCTCTAGTTACCAGAGTCACACAACAGACGGGCACACACTACTTGAAGCA
CTCAAGGCAAGCTTTATTGAGGCTTAAGCAGTGGGTTCCCTAGTTAGCCAGAGAGCTCCCAGGCTCAGAT
CTGGTCTAACCAGAGAGACCCAGTACAGGCAAAAAGCAGCTGCTTATATGCAGGATCTGAGGGCTCGCCA
CTCCCCAGTCCCGCCCAGGCCACGCCTCCCATGGTAATAGCGATGACTAATACGTAGATGTACTGCCAAG
TAGGAAAGTCCCATAAGGTCATGTACTGGGCATAATGCCAGGCGGGCCATTTACCGTCATTGACGTCAAT
AGGGGGCGTACTTGGCATATGATACACTTGATGTACTGCCAAGTGGGCAGTTTACCGTAAATACTCCACC
CATTGACGTCAATGGAAAGTCCCTATTGGCGTTACTATGGGAACATACGTCATTATTGACGTCAATGGGC
GGGGGTCGTTGGGCGGTCAGCCAGGCGGGCCATTTACCGTAAGTTATGTAACGCGGAACTCCATATATGG
GCTATGAACTAATGACCCCGTAATTGATTACTATTAATAACTAGTCAATAATCAATGTCGACCCAGGTGG
CACTTTTCGGGGAAATGTGCGCGGAACCCCTATTTGTTTATTTTTCTAAATACATTCAAATATGTATCCG
CTCATGAGACAATAACCCTGATAAATGCTTCAATAATATTGAAAAAGGAAGAGTATGAGTATTCAACATT
TCCGTGTCGCCCTTATTCCCTTTTTTGCGGCATTTTGCCTTCCTGTTTTTGCTCACCCAGAAACGCTGGT
GAAAGTAAAAGATGCTGAAGATCAGTTGGGTGCACGAGTGGGTTACATCGAACTGGATCTCAACAGCGGT
AAGATCCTTGAGAGTTTTCGCCCCGAAGAACGTTTTCCAATGATGAGCACTTTTAAAGTTCTGCTATGTG
GCGCGGTATTATCCCGTATTGACGCCGGGCAAGAGCAACTCGGTCGCCGCATACACTATTCTCAGAATGA
CTTGGTTGAGTACTCACCAGTCACAGAAAAGCATCTTACGGATGGCATGACAGTAAGAGAATTATGCAGT
GCTGCCATAACCATGAGTGATAACACTGCGGCCAACTTACTTCTGACAACGATCGGAGGACCGAAGGAGC
TAACCGCTTTTTTGCACAACATGGGGGATCATGTAACTCGCCTTGATCGTTGGGAACCGGAGCTGAATGA
AGCCATACCAAACGACGAGCGTGACACCACGATGCCTGTAGCAATGGCAACAACGTTGCGCAAACTATTA
ACTGGCGAACTACTTACTCTAGCTTCCCGGCAACAATTAATAGACTGGATGGAGGCGGATAAAGTTGCAG
GACCACTTCTGCGCTCGGCCCTTCCGGCTGGCTGGTTTATTGCTGATAAATCTGGAGCCGGTGAGCGTGG
GTCTCGCGGTATCATTGCAGCACTGGGGCCAGATGGTAAGCCCTCCCGTATCGTAGTTATCTACACGACG
GGGAGTCAGGCAACTATGGATGAACGAAATAGACAGATCGCTGAGATAGGTGCCTCACTGATTAAGCATT
GGTAACTGTCAGACCAAGTTTACTCATATATACTTTAGATTGATTTAAAACTTCATTTTTAATTTAAAAG
GATCTAGGTGAAGATCCTTTTTGATAATCTCATGACCAAAATCCCTTAACGTGAGTTTTCGTTCCACTGA
GCGTCAGACCCCGTAGAAAAGATCAAAGGATCTTCTTGAGATCCTTTTTTTCTGCGCGTAATCTGCTGCT
TGCAAACAAAAAAACCACCGCTACCAGCGGTGGTTTGTTTGCCGGATCAAGAGCTACCAACTCTTTTTCC
GAAGGTAACTGGCTTCAGCAGAGCGCAGATACCAAATACTGTTCTTCTAGTGTAGCCGTAGTTAGGCCAC
CACTTCAAGAACTCTGTAGCACCGCCTACATACCTCGCTCTGCTAATCCTGTTACCAGTGGCTGCTGCCA
GTGGCGATAAGTCGTGTCTTACCGGGTTGGACTCAAGACGATAGTTACCGGATAAGGCGCAGCGGTCGGG
CTGAACGGGGGGTTCGTGCACACAGCCCAGCTTGGAGCGAACGACCTACACCGAACTGAGATACCTACAG
CGTGAGCTATGAGAAAGCGCCACGCTTCCCGAAGGGAGAAAGGCGGACAGGTATCCGGTAAGCGGCAGGG
TCGGAACAGGAGAGCGCACGAGGGAGCTTCCAGGGGGAAACGCCTGGTATCTTTATAGTCCTGTCGGGTT
TCGCCACCTCTGACTTGAGCGTCGATTTTTGTGATGCTCGTCAGGGGGGCGGAGCCTATGGAAAAACGCC
AGCAACGCGGCCTTTTTACGGTTCCTGGCCTTTTGCTGGCCTTTTGCTCACATGTTCTTTCCTGCGTTAT
CCCCTGATTCTGTGGATAACCGTATTACCGCCTTTGAGTGAGCTGATACCGCTCGCCGCAGCCGAACGAC
CGAGCGCAGCGAGTCAGTGAGCGAGGAAGCGGAAGAGCGCCCAATACGCAAACCGCCTCTCCCCGCGCGT
TGGCCGATTCATTAATGCAGCGGATCCAGACATGATAAGATACATTGATGAGTTTGGACAAACCACAACT
AGAATGCAGTGAAAAAAATGCTTTATTTGTGAAATTTGTGATGCTATTGCTTTATTTGTAACCATTATAA
GCTGCAATAAACAAGTTAGCTTTTTGCAAAAGCCTAGGCCTCCAAAAAAGCCTCCTCACTACTTCTGGAA
TAGCTCAGAGGCCGAGGCGGCCTCGGCCTCTGCATAAATAAAAAAAATTAGTCAGCCATGGGGCGGAGAA
TGGGCGGAACTGGGCGGAGTTAGGGGCGGGATGGGCGGAGTTAGGGGCGGGACTATGGTTGCTGACTAAT
TGAGATGCGGATCCGCTGGCACGACAGGTTTCCCGACTGGAAAGCGGGCAGTGAGCGCAACGCAATTAAT
GTGAGTTAGCTCACTCATTAGGCACCCCAGGCTTTACACTTTATGCTTCCGGCTCGTATGTTGTGTGGAA
TTGTGAGCGGATAACAATTTCACACAGGAAACAGCTATGACCATGATTACGCCAAGCTTGGGCTGCAGGT
CGAGGGATCTCCATAAGAGAAGAGGGACAGCTATGACTGGGAGTAGTCAGGAGAGGAGGAAAAATCTGGC
TAGTAAAACATGTAAGGAAAATTTTAGGGATGTTAAAGAAAAAAATAACACAAAACAAAATAT
